Addgene plasmid #200406: pDV17_pCMV-MCP-ADAR2dd(E488Q)-NES
Purpose: Expresses a compact, engineered version of ADAR2 constitutively in mammalian cells
Depositing lab: James Collins. Depositing organization: Massachusetts Institute of Technology. Publication: Autocatalytic base editing for RNA-responsive translational control. Gayet RV, Ilia K, Razavi S, Tippens ND, Lalwani MA, Zhang K, Chen JX, Chen JC, Vargas-Asencio J, Collins JJ. Nat Commun. 2023 Mar 11;14(1):1339. doi: 10.1038/s41467-023-36851-z. PubMed 36906659.
Backbone
  Vector backbone: Custom
  Vector type: Mammalian Expression, Synthetic Biology
Growth in bacteria
  Bacterial resistance: Ampicillin, 100 μg/mL
  Growth temperature: 37°C
  Growth strain: DH5alpha
  Copy number: High Copy
Gene/Insert
  Gene/Insert name: MCP-ADAR2dd(E488Q)-NES
  Species: Synthetic
  Mutation: E488Q (hyperactive)
  Promoter: CMV
  Cloning method: Unknown
  Sequencing primers: 5′ CGCAAATGGGCGGTAGGCGTG
Resource information
  A portion of this plasmid was derived from a plasmid made by: From Addgene #124707
Terms and licenses: Academic/Nonprofit Terms; Industry Terms: Not Available to Industry
How to cite: pDV17_pCMV-MCP-ADAR2dd(E488Q)-NES was a gift from James Collins (Addgene plasmid # 200406 ; http://n2t.net/addgene:200406 ; RRID:Addgene_200406)
