[The description below was written by a language model from this plasmid's Addgene catalogue record and pLannotate feature annotations shown in this document.]
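Description:
pDV17_pCMV-MCP-ADAR2dd(E488Q)-NES is a 6,973-nt mammalian expression plasmid on a custom backbone whose layout resembles a standard CMV-driven, neomycin-selectable expression vector. It is propagated in E. coli through a high-copy ColE1/pUC-type origin and selected with ampicillin via the β-lactamase gene and its own promoter. An f1 origin is also present, along with small lac promoter/operator, lacI and bom remnants that appear to be backbone carry-over. A separate SV40 early promoter drives a neomycin/kanamycin phosphotransferase gene followed by an SV40 polyadenylation signal. This cassette would normally allow G418 selection of mammalian cells, although the record does not describe that use.

The payload is a synthetic fusion protein expressed constitutively from the CMV enhancer and immediate-early promoter and terminated by the bovine growth hormone poly(A) signal. A T7 promoter lies just upstream of the coding region. The fusion begins with the MS2 bacteriophage coat protein (MCP), which binds a specific RNA hairpin. This is followed by the deaminase domain of ADAR2, which the automated annotation matches to an Adarb1 fragment and which catalyses adenosine-to-inosine editing in double-stranded RNA. The domain carries the E488Q substitution, recorded as hyperactive. According to the construct name, the fusion ends with a nuclear export signal, which would favour cytoplasmic localisation; this element is not separately annotated in the feature table.

Together these parts give a compact editor that can be recruited to transcripts bearing MS2 hairpins. The plasmid is catalogued for synthetic biology, and the associated work concerns RNA-responsive translational control by base editing. Part of the plasmid derives from an earlier deposited construct.
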