Features (pLannotate 1.2.2; 21 found; start..end, strand, type, name):
    162..541     +  enhancer       CMV enhancer: human cytomegalovirus immediate early enhancer
    542..745     +  promoter       CMV promoter: human cytomegalovirus (CMV) immediate early promoter
    741..774     +  LTR            5' LTR (truncated) (fragment): truncated 5' long terminal repeat (LTR) from HIV-1
    790..808     +  promoter       T7 promoter: promoter for bacteriophage T7 RNA polymerase
    834..1184    +  CDS            CAPSD_BPMS2 (fragment): Experimental evidence at protein level: Swiss-Prot protein existence level 1. Acts as a translational repressor of viral replicase synthesis late in infection. This latter function is the result of capsid protein interaction with an RNA hairpin which contains the replicase ribosome-binding site. From Escherichia phage MS2 (Bacteriophage MS2).
   1251..2411    +  CDS            Adarb1 (fragment): RED1_RAT - Also known as Red1. Experimental evidence at protein level: Swiss-Prot protein existence level 1. Catalyzes the hydrolytic deamination of adenosine to inosine in double-stranded RNA (dsRNA) referred to as A-to-I RNA editing. This may affect gene expression and function in a number of ways that include mRNA translation by changing codons and hence the amino acid sequence of proteins; pre-mRNA splicing by altering splice site recognition sequences; RNA stability by changing sequences involved in nuclease recognition; genetic stability in the case of RNA virus genomes by changing seque
   2497..2721    +  polyA_signal   bGH poly(A) signal: bovine growth hormone polyadenylation signal
   2725..2746    +  promoter       SV40 promoter (fragment): SV40 enhancer and early promoter
   2767..3195    +  rep_origin     f1 ori (sequence partly withheld): f1 bacteriophage origin of replication; arrow indicates direction of (+) strand synthesis
   3209..3538    +  promoter       SV40 promoter: SV40 enhancer and early promoter
   3605..4396    +  CDS            neo: KKA2_KLEPN - Also known as kan, nptII. Experimental evidence at protein level: Swiss-Prot protein existence level 1. Resistance to kanamycin, neomycin, paromomycin, ribostamycin, butirosin and gentamicin B. From Klebsiella pneumoniae.
   4420..4578    +  CDS            ble (fragment): BLE_KLEPN - Experimental evidence at protein level: Swiss-Prot protein existence level 1. Binding protein with a strong affinity to the bleomycin family of antibiotics. Binds to CL990; an antimitotic-antibiotic compound. From Klebsiella pneumoniae.
   4573..4694    +  polyA_signal   SV40 poly(A) signal: SV40 polyadenylation signal
   4767..4783    -  protein_bind   lac operator: The lac repressor binds to the lac operator to inhibit transcription in E. coli. This inhibition can be relieved by adding lactose or isopropyl-β-D-thiogalactopyranoside (IPTG). lac repressor encoded by lacI
   4791..4821    -  promoter       lac promoter: promoter for the E. coli lac operon
   4836..4857    -  protein_bind   CAP binding site: CAP binding activates transcription in the presence of cAMP. E. coli catabolite activator protein
   4870..4962    -  CDS            lacI (fragment): lac repressor; lacI; The lac repressor binds to the lac operator to inhibit transcription in E. coli. This inhibition can be relieved by adding lactose or isopropyl-β-D-thiogalactopyranoside (IPTG).
   5145..5733    -  rep_origin     ori: high-copy-number ColE1/pMB1/pBR322/pUC origin of replication
   5904..6764    -  CDS            AmpR: β-lactamase; bla; confers resistance to ampicillin, carbenicillin, and related antibiotics
   6765..6869    -  promoter       AmpR promoter: bla
   6928..7       -  misc_feature   bom (fragment) (across the origin): basis of mobility region from pBR322
>Addgene plasmid #200406 | pDV17_pCMV-MCP-ADAR2dd(E488Q)-NES | addgene full sequence | sequence record 396805 | Addgene NGS Result
CCAGTATCTGCTCCCTGCTTGTGTGTTGGAGGTCGCTGAGTAGTGCGCGAGCAAAATTTAAGCTACAACA
AGGCAAGGCTTGACCGACAATTGCATGAAGAATCTGCTTAGGGTTAGGCGTTTTGCGCTGCTTCGCGATG
TACGGGCCAGATATACGCGTTGACATTGATTATTGACTAGTTATTAATAGTAATCAATTACGGGGTCATT
AGTTCATAGCCCATATATGGAGTTCCGCGTTACATAACTTACGGTAAATGGCCCGCCTGGCTGACCGCCC
AACGACCCCCGCCCATTGACGTCAATAATGACGTATGTTCCCATAGTAACGCCAATAGGGACTTTCCATT
GACGTCAATGGGTGGAGTATTTACGGTAAACTGCCCACTTGGCAGTACATCAAGTGTATCATATGCCAAG
TACGCCCCCTATTGACGTCAATGACGGTAAATGGCCCGCCTGGCATTATGCCCAGTACATGACCTTATGG
GACTTTCCTACTTGGCAGTACATCTACGTATTAGTCATCGCTATTACCATGGTGATGCGGTTTTGGCAGT
ACATCAATGGGCGTGGATAGCGGTTTGACTCACGGGGATTTCCAAGTCTCCACCCCATTGACGTCAATGG
GAGTTTGTTTTGGCACCAAAATCAACGGGACTTTCCAAAATGTCGTAACAACTCCGCCCCATTGACGCAA
ATGGGCGGTAGGCGTGTACGGTGGGAGGTCTATATAAGCAGAGCTCTCTGGCTAACTAGAGAACCCACTG
CTTACTGGCTTATCGAAATTAATACGACTCACTATAGGGAGACCCAAGCTGGCTAGCGCCACCATGGCGT
CCAATTTCACTCAGTTTGTGCTGGTTGACAACGGCGGGACCGGGGACGTTACGGTAGCCCCCTCAAACTT
TGCCAACGGTATAGCGGAGTGGATAAGCAGCAATTCTAGGAGTCAAGCATACAAAGTTACATGCAGCGTG
CGCCAATCTAGCGCTCAGAATCGCAAGTACACCATTAAAGTAGAGGTCCCCAAGGGAGCCTGGAGAAGCT
ATCTTAACATGGAGTTGACCATACCAATCTTCGCTACCAACTCTGACTGTGAACTCATTGTGAAAGCCAT
GCAAGGTCTGCTCAAGGATGGTAACCCAATTCCGTCCGCTATCGCTGCCAACTCTGGGATTTACGGGGGC
AGTGGGAGCGGTGCAGGATCTGGTAGTCCAGCTGGGGGAGGAGCACCGGGTAGCGGTGGGGGGTCTCAGC
TGCACCTGCCCCAGGTTCTCGCAGACGCCGTATCCCGCCTTGTACTGGGCAAGTTTGGTGATCTTACTGA
CAATTTTTCATCTCCTCATGCGAGGCGGAAAGTACTCGCAGGCGTCGTCATGACGACCGGAACTGACGTG
AAAGACGCCAAAGTCATCTCTGTCTCCACGGGCACAAAGTGCATAAACGGGGAGTACATGAGCGACCGGG
GGCTGGCACTGAATGATTGTCACGCTGAAATAATATCTAGGCGATCTCTGCTTAGATTTCTCTACACTCA
ACTCGAATTGTACCTTAACAACAAAGATGACCAGAAACGCAGTATATTTCAGAAATCAGAACGCGGCGGA
TTTCGACTTAAGGAAAACGTTCAGTTCCACTTGTATATCAGCACATCCCCTTGCGGTGACGCCCGAATCT
TTTCCCCGCACGAGCCGATATTGGAGGAGCCCGCGGACAGACATCCTAATAGGAAGGCTAGAGGCCAACT
TCGGACGAAGATTGAAAGTGGCCAGGGTACTATCCCGGTGCGGTCCAACGCTAGTATTCAAACGTGGGAC
GGAGTCCTTCAAGGTGAACGGCTGTTGACAATGAGCTGCTCAGACAAAATCGCGCGCTGGAATGTAGTGG
GAATCCAAGGCAGCCTCTTGAGCATATTCGTAGAACCCATATATTTCTCATCCATTATTTTGGGCTCTCT
GTATCATGGTGACCATCTGTCAAGGGCTATGTACCAACGAATTTCTAATATCGAGGATCTTCCTCCACTC
TATACACTCAATAAGCCTCTCTTGTCCGGGATATCAAACGCTGAGGCCCGCCAGCCAGGGAAAGCTCCTA
ACTTCAGTGTTAACTGGACCGTTGGTGATTCTGCGATAGAGGTCATCAACGCCACGACAGGTAAGGATGA
GCTCGGTAGAGCCTCACGCCTGTGTAAACACGCGTTGTATTGTAGATGGATGAGAGTACATGGGAAGGTC
CCATCTCACTTGCTCCGAAGCAAGATCACTAAGCCTAATGTGTATCATGAGTCAAAACTCGCGGCTAAAG
AATACCAGGCAGCCAAAGCTCGACTTTTTACAGCTTTTATTAAGGCAGGGCTCGGGGCATGGGTCGAGAA
GCCGACCGAGCAGGACCAATTCTCTCTGACGGGGAGCGGATCCGGCTCTCTGCCACCATTGGAAAGGCTT
ACGCTGTAATCTAGAGGGCCCGTTTAAACCCGCTGATCAGCCTCGACTGTGCCTTCTAGTTGCCAGCCAT
CTGTTGTTTGCCCCTCCCCCGTGCCTTCCTTGACCCTGGAAGGTGCCACTCCCACTGTCCTTTCCTAATA
AAATGAGGAAATTGCATCGCATTGTCTGAGTAGGTGTCATTCTATTCTGGGGGGTGGGGTGGGGCAGGAC
AGCAAGGGGGAGGATTGGGAAGACAATAGCAGGCATGCTGGGGATGCGGTGGGCTCTATGGCTTCTGAGG
CGGAAAGAACCAGCTGGGGCTCTAGGGGGTATCCCC
[124 nt withheld, positions 2767-2890]
C
[91 nt withheld, positions 2892-2982]
A
[49 nt withheld, positions 2984-3032]
CCTTTGACGTTGGAGTCCACGTTCTTT
[37 nt withheld, positions 3060-3096]
ACCCTATCTCGGTCTATTCTTTTGATTTATAAGGGATTTTGCCGATTTCGGCCTATTGGTTAAAAAATGA
GCTGATTTAACAAAAATTTAACGCGAATTAATTCTGTGGAATGTGTGTCAGTTAGGGTGTGGAAAGTCCC
CAGGCTCCCCAGCAGGCAGAAGTATGCAAAGCATGCATCTCAATTAGTCAGCAACCAGGTGTGGAAAGTC
CCCAGGCTCCCCAGCAGGCAGAAGTATGCAAAGCATGCATCTCAATTAGTCAGCAACCATAGTCCCGCCC
CTAACTCCGCCCATCCCGCCCCTAACTCCGCCCAGTTCCGCCCATTCTCCGCCCCATGGCTGACTAATTT
TTTTTATTTATGCAGAGGCCGAGGCCGCCTCTGCCTCTGAGCTATTCCAGAAGTAGTGAGGAGGCTTTTT
TGGAGGCCTAGGCTTTTGCAAAAAGCTCCCGGGAGCTTGTATATCCATTTTCGGATCTGATCAAGAGACA
GGATGAGGATCGTTTCGCATGATTGAACAAGATGGATTGCACGCAGGTTCTCCGGCCGCTTGGGTGGAGA
GGCTATTCGGCTATGACTGGGCACAACAGACAATCGGCTGCTCTGATGCCGCCGTGTTCCGGCTGTCAGC
GCAGGGGCGCCCGGTTCTTTTTGTCAAGACCGACCTGTCCGGTGCCCTGAATGAACTGCAGGACGAGGCA
GCGCGGCTATCGTGGCTGGCCACGACGGGCGTTCCTTGCGCAGCTGTGCTCGACGTTGTCACTGAAGCGG
GAAGGGACTGGCTGCTATTGGGCGAAGTGCCGGGGCAGGATCTCCTGTCATCTCACCTTGCTCCTGCCGA
GAAAGTATCCATCATGGCTGATGCAATGCGGCGGCTGCATACGCTTGATCCGGCTACCTGCCCATTCGAC
CACCAAGCGAAACATCGCATCGAGCGAGCACGTACTCGGATGGAAGCCGGTCTTGTCGATCAGGATGATC
TGGACGAAGAGCATCAGGGGCTCGCGCCAGCCGAACTGTTCGCCAGGCTCAAGGCGCGCATGCCCGACGG
CGAGGATCTCGTCGTGACCCATGGCGATGCCTGCTTGCCGAATATCATGGTGGAAAATGGCCGCTTTTCT
GGATTCATCGACTGTGGCCGGCTGGGTGTGGCGGACCGCTATCAGGACATAGCGTTGGCTACCCGTGATA
TTGCTGAAGAGCTTGGCGGCGAATGGGCTGACCGCTTCCTCGTGCTTTACGGTATCGCCGCTCCCGATTC
GCAGCGCATCGCCTTCTATCGCCTTCTTGACGAGTTCTTCTGAGCGGGACTCTGGGGTTCGAAATGACCG
ACCAAGCGACGCCCAACCTGCCATCACGAGATTTCGATTCCACCGCCGCCTTCTATGAAAGGTTGGGCTT
CGGAATCGTTTTCCGGGACGCCGGCTGGATGATCCTCCAGCGCGGGGATCTCATGCTGGAGTTCTTCGCC
CACCCCAACTTGTTTATTGCAGCTTATAATGGTTACAAATAAAGCAATAGCATCACAAATTTCACAAATA
AAGCATTTTTTTCACTGCATTCTAGTTGTGGTTTGTCCAAACTCATCAATGTATCTTATCATGTCTGTAT
ACCGTCGACCTCTAGCTAGAGCTTGGCGTAATCATGGTCATAGCTGTTTCCTGTGTGAAATTGTTATCCG
CTCACAATTCCACACAACATACGAGCCGGAAGCATAAAGTGTAAAGCCTGGGGTGCCTAATGAGTGAGCT
AACTCACATTAATTGCGTTGCGCTCACTGCCCGCTTTCCAGTCGGGAAACCTGTCGTGCCAGCTGCATTA
ATGAATCGGCCAACGCGCGGGGAGAGGCGGTTTGCGTATTGGGCGCTCTTCCGCTTCCTCGCTCACTGAC
TCGCTGCGCTCGGTCGTTCGGCTGCGGCGAGCGGTATCAGCTCACTCAAAGGCGGTAATACGGTTATCCA
CAGAATCAGGGGATAACGCAGGAAAGAACATGTGAGCAAAAGGCCAGCAAAAGGCCAGGAACCGTAAAAA
GGCCGCGTTGCTGGCGTTTTTCCATAGGCTCCGCCCCCCTGACGAGCATCACAAAAATCGACGCTCAAGT
CAGAGGTGGCGAAACCCGACAGGACTATAAAGATACCAGGCGTTTCCCCCTGGAAGCTCCCTCGTGCGCT
CTCCTGTTCCGACCCTGCCGCTTACCGGATACCTGTCCGCCTTTCTCCCTTCGGGAAGCGTGGCGCTTTC
TCATAGCTCACGCTGTAGGTATCTCAGTTCGGTGTAGGTCGTTCGCTCCAAGCTGGGCTGTGTGCACGAA
CCCCCCGTTCAGCCCGACCGCTGCGCCTTATCCGGTAACTATCGTCTTGAGTCCAACCCGGTAAGACACG
ACTTATCGCCACTGGCAGCAGCCACTGGTAACAGGATTAGCAGAGCGAGGTATGTAGGCGGTGCTACAGA
GTTCTTGAAGTGGTGGCCTAACTACGGCTACACTAGAAGAACAGTATTTGGTATCTGCGCTCTGCTGAAG
CCAGTTACCTTCGGAAAAAGAGTTGGTAGCTCTTGATCCGGCAAACAAACCACCGCTGGTAGCGGTGGTT
TTTTTGTTTGCAAGCAGCAGATTACGCGCAGAAAAAAAGGATCTCAAGAAGATCCTTTGATCTTTTCTAC
GGGGTCTGACGCTCAGTGGAACGAAAACTCACGTTAAGGGATTTTGGTCATGAGATTATCAAAAAGGATC
TTCACCTAGATCCTTTTAAATTAAAAATGAAGTTTTAAATCAATCTAAAGTATATATGAGTAAACTTGGT
CTGACAGTTACCAATGCTTAATCAGTGAGGCACCTATCTCAGCGATCTGTCTATTTCGTTCATCCATAGT
TGCCTGACTCCCCGTCGTGTAGATAACTACGATACGGGAGGGCTTACCATCTGGCCCCAGTGCTGCAATG
ATACCGCGAGACCCACGCTCACCGGCTCCAGATTTATCAGCAATAAACCAGCCAGCCGGAAGGGCCGAGC
GCAGAAGTGGTCCTGCAACTTTATCCGCCTCCATCCAGTCTATTAATTGTTGCCGGGAAGCTAGAGTAAG
TAGTTCGCCAGTTAATAGTTTGCGCAACGTTGTTGCCATTGCTACAGGCATCGTGGTGTCACGCTCGTCG
TTTGGTATGGCTTCATTCAGCTCCGGTTCCCAACGATCAAGGCGAGTTACATGATCCCCCATGTTGTGCA
AAAAAGCGGTTAGCTCCTTCGGTCCTCCGATCGTTGTCAGAAGTAAGTTGGCCGCAGTGTTATCACTCAT
GGTTATGGCAGCACTGCATAATTCTCTTACTGTCATGCCATCCGTAAGATGCTTTTCTGTGACTGGTGAG
TACTCAACCAAGTCATTCTGAGAATAGTGTATGCGGCGACCGAGTTGCTCTTGCCCGGCGTCAATACGGG
ATAATACCGCGCCACATAGCAGAACTTTAAAAGTGCTCATCATTGGAAAACGTTCTTCGGGGCGAAAACT
CTCAAGGATCTTACCGCTGTTGAGATCCAGTTCGATGTAACCCACTCGTGCACCCAACTGATCTTCAGCA
TCTTTTACTTTCACCAGCGTTTCTGGGTGAGCAAAAACAGGAAGGCAAAATGCCGCAAAAAAGGGAATAA
GGGCGACACGGAAATGTTGAATACTCATACTCTTCCTTTTTCAATATTATTGAAGCATTTATCAGGGTTA
TTGTCTCATGAGCGGATACATATTTGAATGTATTTAGAAAAATAAACAAATAGGGGTTCCGCGCACATTT
CCCCGAAAAGTGCCACCTGACGTCGACGGATCGGGAGATCTCCCGATCCCCTATGGTGCACTCTCAGTAC
AATCTGCTCTGATGCCGCATAGTTAAG
